Addgene plasmid #18357: T4 Lysozyme G56M WT*
Depositing lab: Brian Matthews. Depositing organization: University of Oregon.
Backbone
  Vector backbone: pHS1403
  Backbone size w/o insert (bp): 5000
  Vector type: Bacterial Expression
Growth in bacteria
  Bacterial resistance: Ampicillin, 100 μg/mL
  Growth temperature: 37°C
  Growth strain: DH5alpha
  Copy number: High Copy
Gene/Insert
  Gene/Insert name: T4 Lysozyme (alt name: AG56M)
  Species: Bacteriophage T4
  Insert size (bp): 600
  Mutation: G56M WT*
  GenBank ID: NP_049736
  Entrez Gene: e (a.k.a. T4p123)
  Cloning method: Restriction Enzyme; 5′ cloning site BamHI (not destroyed); 3′ cloning site HindIII (not destroyed)
  Sequencing primers: 5′ na; 3′ GGCGTATCACGAGGCCC
Terms and licenses: Academic/Nonprofit Terms; Industry Terms: Not Available to Industry
Depositor comments: The BamHI site is 27 bp from the ATG and the HindIII site is 115 bp from the stop.
How to cite: T4 Lysozyme G56M WT* was a gift from Brian Matthews (Addgene plasmid # 18357 ; http://n2t.net/addgene:18357 ; RRID:Addgene_18357)
