[The description below was written by a language model from this plasmid's Addgene catalogue record.]
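Description:
T4 Lysozyme G56M WT* is a bacterial expression plasmid built on the pHS1403 backbone (about 5 kb without insert) that carries a mutant form of the bacteriophage T4 lysozyme gene (gene e). It is maintained in E. coli as a high-copy plasmid under ampicillin selection. The record does not name the origin of replication or the promoter that drives expression, and no feature table is available to show these elements, so the regulatory context of the insert cannot be described beyond the "bacterial expression" classification.

The insert is roughly 600 bp and sits between BamHI and HindIII sites, both of which were preserved during cloning, so the fragment can be excised or exchanged. According to the depositor's notes, the BamHI site lies 27 bp from the start codon and the HindIII site 115 bp from the stop codon, meaning the cloned fragment includes short flanking untranslated stretches around the coding sequence. The encoded protein carries a glycine-to-methionine substitution at position 56, made in the "WT*" background. The record does not define WT*, but in the T4 lysozyme literature this term conventionally denotes the cysteine-free pseudo-wild-type protein used as a reference background for point mutants. No epitope or purification tags are listed.

The intended application is not stated. A single-residue substitution in this well-studied model enzyme is consistent with producing recombinant mutant protein in bacteria for studies of protein folding, stability and structure.
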