>Addgene plasmid #18357 | T4 Lysozyme G56M WT* | addgene partial sequence | sequence record 24144 | 3primeUP
CTANGAAAAGCCCGCTCATTAGGCGGGCTCAGATCTGCTCATGTTTTGACAGCTTATCATCGATAAGCTT
CGGCAATAAATTCTTGATATGTTTTCATATGTTTCCTTTAAATATTTTAATTAGTAATTGTCTATTCAAG
TAATTGTGAATATACTATCACAATTCCAAGAGAAAGTAAACAGCTTTATAGATTTTTATACGCGTCCCAA
GTGCCAGTTCTAAACGTTGTAATGACTCGTTTTGCGCGATTAGGTGTTTGATTATACCATCTACTTTTAG
CTAAGTTAACTGCTGCTTCATCCCAGCGTTTTTGTTGAAGCATACGTAAAGAGTTAGTAAATCCTGCCAC
ACCGGTTTCTCCCATTTGGAAAACCATATTAATCAATGCAGCGCGACGAACCGCATCAAGAGAATCATAA
ACCGGTTTTAATTTAGCATTTCTCAGAATTCCGCGAACAGCAGCATCAACATCCTGATTAAAGAGTTTTT
CAGCCTCATCTTTTGTAATTACCATATTAGTATTACGCCCAATAGCTTTATCTAATTCAGATTTAGCAGC
ATTAAGTGATGGACTTTTTGTAAGCAAATGACCGATGCCAATAGTGTAATAGCCTTCTGTGTCTTTATAG
ATTTTAAGTCTAAGACCTTCATCTATACGTAACATTTCAAATATATTCATAATACCTCCTAAGCATCGAT
GGATCCTGTTTCCTGTGTGAAATTGTTATCCGCTCACAATTCCACACATTATACGAGCCGATGATTAATT
GTCAACAGGGGGATGGGGAGTAAGCTGATCCTGTTTCCTGTGTGAAATTGTTATCCGCTCACAATTCCAC
ACATTATACGAGCCGATGATTAATTGTCAACAGGGGGATGGGGAGTAAGCTCATCGATGGATCGACCCGG
GNTTNCCGGNGGGAAANNGNTANCCGCNCNCNATTCCNCNCNTTANACNAGCCGGAANCNNAAAGGGNAA
AGCCNGGGGGGGCCNAAGGGGNGNNCNAACNTANNTTAANTGNNNTGNGNNCCCGGCCNNNTTTCCNNNC
GGGAAACCGGNCNGGNCNGGANNCCNNCNNANGGGGNNAAACCNTTCCCGGNNNGGGNNGNNAN
